>Addgene plasmid #201299 | PROM_6 | addgene full sequence | sequence record 409515 | Addgene NGS Result
CTCTGTGGTCTCAGGAGAAATCCTTAGCCGTGTAGCACCGACTGTCGGACCGACGCGGTTAAGCTAGGTA
GCATGCAAACATACTCGGTCGTGTTCGAGTAGTCTCCATTGCTACTGGAGATCAAGCCGCGTGCGTGTCA
TTATCCATCTCAAGAAAACGCGCGACGGCGATTGATGGAGCCACACTACGAAAGCGAAATATATTTGAGA
TCGGTCCGTATCGATGCGGTATGAACAAATTGAAAAAACAAATCTGTGACGTGAGTACTCAAGCAAACAC
AAAAAACATCTTATATTTGTGATCAGAAGGGTAGCTAAAAGCACACGTCGAAAAAGTTGAGAACGCGTAA
GAGGAACGCGCGTAGGTACGTGCGAGTCAGCTGCATATGCTAGCTCCGCCCGTACATGATCTTCTCCATC
CTATATAAAGAGACATGCATGCCCTCATGTCAAGCACATATCACAAACACACATACAAACACAGATCCTC
ATCCTCCATTCCTCCGGTATAACCGTCGATCACACAAAGCAAGGCACGAGTGCGTACGCACGCACACGCA
CGTACTCCGTTGAGAGCTCGGAAGGCTAATTGGTGAATGCGAGACCACGAAGAGGCTAGGTGGAGGCTCA
GTGATGATAAGTCTGCGATGGTGGATGCATGTGTCATGGTCATAGCTGTTTCCTGTGTGAAATTGTTATC
CGCTCAGAGGGCACAATCCTATTCCGCGCTATCCGACAATCTCCAAGACATTAGGTGGAGTTCAGTTCGG
CGTATGGCATATGTCGCTGGAAAGAACATGTGAGCAAAAGGCCAGCAAAAGGCCAGGAACCGTAAAAAGG
CCGCGTTGCTGGCGTTTTTCCATAGGCTCCGCCCCCCTGACGAGCATCACAAAAATCGACGCTCAAGTCA
GAGGTGGCGAAACCCGACAGGACTATAAAGATACCAGGCGTTTCCCCCTGGAAGCTCCCTCGTGCGCTCT
CCTGTTCCGACCCTGCCGCTTACCGGATACCTGTCCGCCTTTCTCCCTTCGGGAAGCGTGGCGCTTTCTC
ATAGCTCACGCTGTAGGTATCTCAGTTCGGTGTAGGTCGTTCGCTCCAAGCTGGGCTGTGTGCACGAACC
CCCCGTTCAGCCCGACCGCTGCGCCTTATCCGGTAACTATCGTCTTGAGTCCAACCCGGTAAGACACGAC
TTATCGCCACTGGCAGCAGCCACTGGTAACAGGATTAGCAGAGCGAGGTATGTAGGCGGTGCTACAGAGT
TCTTGAAGTGGTGGCCTAACTACGGCTACACTAGAAGAACAGTATTTGGTATCTGCGCTCTGCTGAAGCC
AGTTACCTTCGGAAAAAGAGTTGGTAGCTCTTGATCCGGCAAACAAACCACCGCTGGTAGCGGTGGTTTT
TTTGTTTGCAAGCAGCAGATTACGCGCAGAAAAAAAGGATCTCAAGAAGATCCTTTGATCTTTTCTACGG
GGTCTGACGCTCTATTCAACAAAGCCGCCGTCCCGTCAAGTCAGCGTAAATGGGTAGGGGGCTTCAAATC
GTCCCCCCATACGATATAAGTTGTTACTAGTGCTTGGATTCTCACCAATAAAAAACGCCCGGCGGCAACC
GAGCGTTCTGAACAAATCCAGATGGAGTTCTGAGGTCATTACTGGATCTATCAACAGGAGTCCAAGCGAG
CTCGATATCAAATTACGCCCCGCCCTGCCACTCATCGCAGTACTGTTGTAATTCATTAAGCATTCTGCCG
ACATGGAAGCCATCACAAACGGCATGATGAACCTGAATCGCCAGCGGCATCAGCACCTTGTCGCCTTGCG
TATAATATTTGCCCATGGTGAAAACGGGGGCGAAGAAGTTGTCCATATTGGCCACGTTTAAATCAAAACT
GGTGAAACTCACCCAGGGATTGGCTGAGACGAAAAACATATTCTCAATAAACCCTTTAGGGAAATAGGCC
AGGTTTTCACCGTAACACGCCACATCTTGCGAATATATGTGTAGAAACTGCCGGAAATCGTCGTGGTATT
CACTCCAGAGCGATGAAAACGTTTCAGTTTGCTCATGGAAAACGGTGTAACAAGGGTGAACACTATCCCA
TATCACCAGCTCACCGTCTTTCATTGCCATACGAAATTCCGGATGAGCATTCATCAGGCGGGCAAGAATG
TGAATAAAGGCCGGATAAAACTTGTGCTTATTTTTCTTTACGGTCTTTAAAAAGGCCGTAATATCCAGCT
GAACGGTCTGGTTATAGGTACATTGAGCAACTGACTGAAATGCCTCAAAATGTTCTTTACGATGCCATTG
GGATATATCAACGGTGGTATATCCAGTGATTTTTTTCTCCATTTTAGCTTCCTTAGCTCCTGAAAATCTC
GATAACTCAAAAAATACGCCCGGTAGTGATCTTATTTCATTATGGTGAAAGTTGGAACCTCTTACGTGCC
GATCAACGTCTCATTGATACCTGAAACAAAACCCATCGTACGGCCAAGGAAGTCTCCAATAACTGTGATC
CACCACAAGCGCCAGGGTTTTCCCAGTCACGACGTTGTAAAACGACGGCCAGTCATGCATAATCCGCACG
CATCTGGAATAAGGAAGTGCCATTCCGCCTGACCT
Features (pLannotate 1.2.2; 6 found; start..end, strand, type, name):
    691..706     -  protein_bind   lac operator (fragment): The lac repressor binds to the lac operator to inhibit transcription in E. coli. This inhibition can be relieved by adding lactose or isopropyl-β-D-thiogalactopyranoside (IPTG). lac repressor encoded by lacI
    857..1445    -  rep_origin     ori: high-copy-number ColE1/pMB1/pBR322/pUC origin of replication
   1578..1672    -  terminator     lambda t0 terminator: transcription terminator from phage lambda
   1696..2352    -  CDS            cat: CAT_ECOLX - Experimental evidence at protein level: Swiss-Prot protein existence level 1. This enzyme is an effector of chloramphenicol resistance in bacteria. From Escherichia coli. This protein is used as a marker in many commonly used cloning vectors, such as pACYC184.
   2353..2455    -  promoter       cat promoter: promoter of the E. coli cat gene encoding chloramphenicol acetyltransferase
   2530..2573    -  CDS            lacZα (fragment): LacZα fragment of β-galactosidase; lacZ fragment
