[The description below was written by a language model from this plasmid's Addgene catalogue record and pLannotate feature annotations shown in this document.]
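Description:
PROM_6 is a small (about 2.6 kb) Golden Gate/MoClo part plasmid that carries the promoter region of the bread wheat (Triticum aestivum) gene TraesCS3B02G578800, designated D6 in the depositor's series. It is built in a Twist Bioscience chloramphenicol-resistance cloning vector and is catalogued as a plant expression reagent. On its own, however, it is a storage and donor plasmid for a single regulatory part rather than a functional expression construct. It contains no coding sequence, terminator or plant selectable marker for use in planta.

The annotated backbone is minimal. A high-copy ColE1/pUC-type origin supports replication in E. coli. The cat gene, encoding chloramphenicol acetyltransferase, is driven by its native promoter and followed by the phage lambda t0 terminator, and it provides chloramphenicol selection. Short remnants of a lac operator and of lacZα are also detected; these are fragments and appear to be vector vestiges rather than a working blue/white screening cassette. The wheat promoter itself was not recognised by the automated annotation and presumably lies in the unannotated stretch of the sequence. The record does not give its length or the flanking overhangs.

Internal BsaI and BpiI recognition sites were removed from the promoter. This "domestication" allows the part to be excised intact by these Type IIS enzymes and joined in a defined order with other standard parts, such as untranslated regions, coding sequences and terminators. The plasmid therefore serves as a PROM-position module for assembling transcriptional units, for example to test or exploit the activity of this wheat promoter in plant expression constructs.
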