Addgene plasmid #201299: PROM_6
Purpose: D6: Promoter of TraesCS3B02G578800 as Golden Gate compatible MoClo PROM part
Depositing lab: Benjamin Schwessinger. Depositing organization: Australian National University.
Backbone
  Vector backbone: Twist Bioscience Chloramphenicol vector
  Vector type: Plant Expression
Growth in bacteria
  Bacterial resistance: Chloramphenicol, 25 μg/mL
  Growth temperature: 37°C
  Growth strain: DH5alpha
  Copy number: High Copy
Gene/Insert
  Gene/Insert name: D6: Promoter of TraesCS3B02G578800
  Species: Triticum aestivum
  Mutation: removal of BsaI and BpiI sites
  Cloning method: Restriction Enzyme; 5′ cloning site unknown (unknown if destroyed)
Terms and licenses: Academic/Nonprofit Terms; Industry Terms: Not Available to Industry
How to cite: PROM_6 was a gift from Benjamin Schwessinger (Addgene plasmid # 201299 ; http://n2t.net/addgene:201299 ; RRID:Addgene_201299)
